>Addgene plasmid #158186 | p663-UBC-miniTurbo-V5-PHKG2_IDG-K | addgene full sequence | sequence record 314662 | Addgene NGS Result
CCTCCCAACCCCGAGGGGACCCGACAGGCCCGAAGGAATAGAAGAAGAAGGTGGAGAGAGAGACAGAGAC
AGATCCATTCGATTAGTGAACGGATCTCGACGGTATCGGTTAACTTTTAAAAGAAAAGGGGGGATTGGGG
GGTACAGTGCAGGGGAAAGAATAGTAGACATAATAGCAACAGACATACAAACTAAAGAATTACAAAAACA
AATTACAAAATTCAAAATTTTATCGTCCAGTGTGGTGGAATTCTGCAGATATCACAACTTTGTATAGAAA
AGTTGGCCTCCGCGCCGGGTTTTGGCGCCTCCCGCGGGCGCCCCCCTCCTCACGGCGAGCGCTGCCACGT
CAGACGAAGGGCGCAGCGAGCGTCCTGATCCTTCCGCCCGGACGCTCAGGACAGCGGCCCGCTGCTCATA
AGACTCGGCCTTAGAACCCCAGTATCAGCAGAAGGACATTTTAGGACGGGACTTGGGTGACTCTAGGGCA
CTGGTTTTCTTTCCAGAGAGCGGAACAGGCGAGGAAAAGTAGTCCCTTCTCGGCGATTCTGCGGAGGGAT
CTCCGTGGGGCGGTGAACGCCGATGATTATATAAGGACGCGCCGGGTGTGGCACAGCTAGTTCCGTCGCA
GCCGGGATTTGGGTCGCGGTTCTTGTTTGTGGATCGCTGTGATCGTCACTTGGTGAGTAGCGGGCTGCTG
GGCTGGCCGGGGCTTTCGTGGCCGCCGGGCCGCTCGGTGGGACGGAAGCGTGTGGAGAGACCGCCAAGGG
CTGTAGTCTGGGTCCGCGAGCAAGGTTGCCCTGAACTGGGGGTTGGGGGGAGCGCAGCAAAATGGCGGCT
GTTCCCGAGTCTTGAATGGAAGACGCTTGTGAGGCGGGCTGTGAGGTCGTTGAAACAAGGTGGGGGGCAT
GGTGGGCGGCAAGAACCCAAGGTCTTGAGGCCTTCGCTAATGCGGGAAAGCTCTTATTCGGGTGAGATGG
GCTGGGGCACCATCTGGGGACCCTGACGTGAAGTTTGTCACTGACTGGAGAACTCGGTTTGTCGTCTGTT
GCGGGGGCGGCAGTTATGGCGGTGCCGTTGGGCAGTGCACCCGTACCTTTGGGAGCGCGCGCCCTCGTCG
TGTCGTGACGTCACCCGTTCTGTTGGCTTATAATGCAGGGTGGGGCCACCTGCCGGTAGGTGTGCGGTAG
GCTTTTCTCCGTCGCAGGACGCAGGGTTCGGGCCTAGGGTAGGCTCTCCTGAATCGACAGGCGCCGGACC
TCTGGTGAGGGGAGGGATAAGTGAGGCGTCAGTTTCTTTGGTCGGTTTTATGTACCTATCTTCTTAAGTA
GCTGAAGCTCCGGTTTTGAACTATGCGCTCGGGGTTGGCGAGTGTGTTTTGTGAAGTTTTTTAGGCACCT
TTTGAAATGTAATCATTTGGGTCAATATGTAATTTTCAGTGTTAGACTAGTAAATTGTCCGCTAAATTCT
GGCCGTTTTTGGCTTTTTTGTTAGACGGCCAACTTTTGTATACAAAGTGGGCCACCATGGGAATCCCGCT
GCTGAACGCTAAACAGATTCTGGGACAGCTGGACGGCGGGAGCGTGGCAGTCCTGCCTGTGGTCGACTCC
ACCAATCAGTACCTGCTGGATCGAATCGGCGAGCTGAAGAGTGGGGATGCTTGCATTGCAGAATATCAGC
AGGCAGGGAGAGGAAGCAGAGGGAGGAAATGGTTCTCTCCTTTTGGAGCTAACCTGTACCTGAGTATGTT
TTGGCGCCTGAAGCGGGGACCAGCAGCAATCGGCCTGGGCCCGGTCATCGGAATTGTCATGGCAGAAGCG
CTGCGAAAGCTGGGAGCAGACAAGGTGCGAGTCAAATGGCCCAATGACCTGTATCTGCAGGATAGAAAGC
TGGCAGGCATCCTGGTGGAGCTGGCCGGAATAACAGGCGATGCTGCACAGATCGTCATTGGCGCCGGGAT
TAACGTGGCTATGAGGCGCGTGGAGGAAAGCGTGGTCAATCAGGGCTGGATCACACTGCAGGAAGCAGGG
ATTAACCTGGACAGGAATACTCTGGCCGCTATGCTGATCCGAGAGCTGCGGGCAGCCCTGGAACTGTTCG
AGCAGGAAGGCCTGGCTCCATATCTGTCACGGTGGGAGAAGCTGGATAACTTCATCAATAGACCCGTGAA
GCTGATCATTGGGGACAAAGAGATTTTCGGGATTAGCCGGGGGATTGATAAACAGGGAGCCCTGCTGCTG
GAACAGGACGGAGTTATCAAACCCTGGATGGGCGGAGAAATCAGTCTGCGGTCTGCCGAAAAGGCTAGCG
GCAAGCCCATCCCCAACCCCCTGCTGGGCCTGGACAGCACCACAAGTTTGTACAAAAAAGCAGGCTCCAC
CATGACGCTGGACGTGGGGCCGGAGGATGAGCTGCCCGACTGGGCCGCCGCCAAAGAGTTTTACCAGAAG
TACGACCCTAAGGACGTCATCGGCAGAGGAGTGAGCTCTGTGGTCCGCCGTTGTGTTCATCGAGCTACTG
GCCACGAGTTTGCGGTGAAGATTATGGAAGTGACAGCTGAGCGGCTGAGTCCTGAGCAGCTGGAGGAGGT
GCGGGAAGCCACACGGCGAGAGACACACATCCTTCGCCAGGTCGCCGGCCACCCCCACATCATCACCCTC
ATCGATTCCTACGAGTCTTCTAGCTTCATGTTCCTGGTGTTTGACCTGATGCGGAAGGGAGAGCTGTTTG
ACTATCTCACAGAGAAGGTGGCCCTCTCTGAAAAGGAAACCAGGTCCATCATGCGGTCTCTGCTGGAAGC
AGTGAGCTTTCTCCATGCCAACAACATTGTGCATCGAGATCTGAAGCCCGAGAATATTCTCCTAGATGAC
AATATGCAGATCCGACTTTCAGATTTCGGGTTCTCCTGCCACTTGGAACCTGGCGAGAAGCTTCGAGAGT
TGTGTGGGACCCCAGGGTATCTAGCGCCAGAGATCCTTAAATGCTCCATGGATGAAACCCACCCAGGCTA
TGGCAAGGAGGTCGACCTCTGGGCCTGTGGGGTGATCTTGTTCACACTCCTGGCTGGCTCGCCACCCTTC
TGGCACCGGCGGCAGATCCTGATGTTACGCATGATCATGGAGGGCCAGTACCAGTTCAGTTCCCCCGAGT
GGGATGACCGTTCCAGCACTGTCAAAGACCTGATCTCCAGGCTGCTGCAGGTGGATCCTGAGGCACGCCT
GACAGCTGAGCAGGCCCTACAGCACCCCTTCTTTGAGCGTTGTGAAGGCAGCCAACCCTGGAACCTCACC
CCCCGCCAGCGGTTCCGGGTGGCAGTGTGGACAGTGCTGGCTGCTGGACGAGTGGCCCTAAGCACCCATC
GTGTACGGCCACTGACCAAGAATGCACTGTTGAGGGACCCTTATGCGCTGCGGTCAGTGCGGCACCTCAT
CGACAACTGTGCCTTCCGGCTCTACGGGCACTGGGTAAAGAAAGGGGAGCAGCAGAACCGGGCGGCTCTC
TTTCAGCACCGGCCCCCTGGGCCTTTTCCCATCATGGGCCCTGAAGAGGAGGGAGACTCTGCTGCTATAA
CTGAGGATGAGGCCGTGCTTGTGCTGGGCTAGGACCCAGCTTTCTTGTACAAAGTGGTGATATCCAGCAC
AGTGGCGGCCGCTCGACAATCAACCTCTGGATTACAAAATTTGTGAAAGATTGACTGGTATTCTTAACTA
TGTTGCTCCTTTTACGCTATGTGGATACGCTGCTTTAATGCCTTTGTATCATGCTATTGCTTCCCGTATG
GCTTTCATTTTCTCCTCCTTGTATAAATCCTGGTTGCTGTCTCTTTATGAGGAGTTGTGGCCCGTTGTCA
GGCAACGTGGCGTGGTGTGCACTGTGTTTGCTGACGCAACCCCCACTGGTTGGGGCATTGCCACCACCTG
TCAGCTCCTTTCCGGGACTTTCGCTTTCCCCCTCCCTATTGCCACGGCGGAACTCATCGCCGCCTGCCTT
GCCCGCTGCTGGACAGGGGCTCGGCTGTTGGGCACTGACAATTCCGTGGTGTTGTCGGGGAAGCTGACGT
CCTTTCCATGGCTGCTCGCCTGTGTTGCCACCTGGATTCTGCGCGGGACGTCCTTCTGCTACGTCCCTTC
GGCCCTCAATCCAGCGGACCTTCCTTCCCGCGGCCTGCTGCCGGCTCTGCGGCCTCTTCCGCGTCTTCGC
CTTCGCCCTCAGACGAGTCGGATCTCCCTTTGGGCCGCCTCCCCGCCTGGAATTCTACCGGGTAGGGGAG
GCGCTTTTCCCAAGGCAGTCTGGAGCATGCGCTTTAGCAGCCCCGCTGGGCACTTGGCGCTACACAAGTG
GCCTCTGGCCTCGCACACATTCCACATCCACCGGTAGGCGCCAACCGGCTCCGTTCTTTGGTGGCCCCTT
CGCGCCACCTTCTACTCCTCCCCTAGTCAGGAAGTTCCCCCCCGCCCCGCAGCTCGCGTCGTGCAGGACG
TGACAAATGGAAGTAGCACGTCTCACTAGTCTCGTGCAGATGGACAGCACCGCTGAGCAATGGAAGCGGG
TAGGCCTTTGGGGCAGCGGCCAATAGCAGCTTTGCTCCTTCGCTTTCTGGGCTCAGAGGCTGGGAAGGGG
TGGGTCCGGGGGCGGGCTCAGGGGCGGGCTCAGGGGCGGGGCGGGCGCCCGAAGGTCCTCCGGAGGCCCG
GCATTCTGCACGCTTCAAAAGCGCACGTCTGCCGCGCTGTTCTCCTCTTCCTCATCTCCGGGCCTTTCGA
CCTGCAGCCCAAGCTTACCATGACCGAGTACAAGCCCACGGTGCGCCTCGCCACCCGCGACGACGTCCCC
AGGGCCGTACGCACCCTCGCCGCCGCGTTCGCCGACTACCCCGCCACGCGCCACACCGTCGATCCGGACC
GCCACATCGAGCGGGTCACCGAGCTGCAAGAACTCTTCCTCACGCGCGTCGGGCTCGACATCGGCAAGGT
GTGGGTCGCGGACGACGGCGCCGCGGTGGCGGTCTGGACCACGCCGGAGAGCGTCGAAGCGGGGGCGGTG
TTCGCCGAGATCGGCCCGCGCATGGCCGAGTTGAGCGGTTCCCGGCTGGCCGCGCAGCAACAGATGGAAG
GCCTCCTGGCGCCGCACCGGCCCAAGGAGCCCGCGTGGTTCCTGGCCACCGTCGGCGTCTCGCCCGACCA
CCAGGGCAAGGGTCTGGGCAGCGCCGTCGTGCTCCCCGGAGTGGAGGCGGCCGAGCGCGCCGGGGTGCCC
GCCTTCCTGGAGACCTCCGCGCCCCGCAACCTCCCCTTCTACGAGCGGCTCGGCTTCACCGTCACCGCCG
ACGTCGAGGTGCCCGAAGGACCGCGCACCTGGTGCATGACCCGCAAGCCCGGTGCCTGACGCCCGCCCCA
CGACCCGCAGCGCCCGACCGAAAGGAGCGCACGACCCCATGCATCTCGAGGGCCCGGTACCTTTAAGACC
AATGACTTACAAGGCAGCTGTAGATCTTAGCCACTTTTTAAAAGAAAAGGGGGGACTGGAAGGGCTAGCT
CACTCCCAACGAAGACAAGATCTGCTTTTTGCTTGTACTGGGTCTCTCTGGTTAGACCAGATCTGAGCCT
GGGAGCTCTCTGGCTAACTAGGGAACCCACTGCTTAAGCCTCAATAAAGCTTGCCTTGAGTGCTTCAAGT
AGTGTGTGCCCGTCTGTTGTGTGACTCTGGTAACTAGAGATCCCTCAGACCCTTTTAGTCAGTGTGGAAA
ATCTCTAGCAGTAGTAGTTCATGTCATCTTATTATTCAGTATTTATAACTTGCAAAGAAATGAATATCAG
AGAGTGAGAGGAACTTGTTTATTGCAGCTTATAATGGTTACAAATAAAGCAATAGCATCACAAATTTCAC
AAATAAAGCATTTTTTTCACTGCATTCTAGTTGTGGTTTGTCCAAACTCATCAATGTATCTTATCATGTC
TGGCTCTAGCTATCCCGCCCCTAACTCCGCCCATCCCGCCCCTAACTCCGCCCAGTTCCGCCCATTCTCC
GCCCCATGGCTGACTAATTTTTTTTATTTATGCAGAGGCCGAGGCCGCCTCGGCCTCTGAGCTATTCCAG
AAGTAGTGAGGAGGCTTTTTTGGAGGCCTAGGGACGTACCCAATTCGCCCTATAGTGAGTCGTATTACGC
GCGCTCACTGGCCGTCGTTTTACAACGTCGTGACTGGGAAAACCCTGGCGTTACCCAACTTAATCGCCTT
GCAGCACATCCCCCTTTCGCCAGCTGGCGTAATAGCGAAGAGGCCCGCACCGATCGCCCTTCCCAACAGT
TGCGCAGCCTGAATGGCGAATGGG
[124 nt withheld, positions 6325-6448]
C
[91 nt withheld, positions 6450-6540]
A
[49 nt withheld, positions 6542-6590]
CCTTTGACGTTGGAGTCCACGTTCTTT
[37 nt withheld, positions 6618-6654]
ACCCTATCTCGGTCTATTCTTTTGATTTATAAGGGATTTTGCCGATTTCGGCCTATTGGTTAAAAAATGA
GCTGATTTAACAAAAATTTAACGCGAATTTTAACAAAATATTAACGCTTACAATTTAGGTGGCACTTTTC
GGGGAAATGTGCGCGGAACCCCTATTTGTTTATTTTTCTAAATACATTCAAATATGTATCCGCTCATGAG
ACAATAACCCTGATAAATGCTTCAATAATATTGAAAAAGGAAGAGTATGAGTATTCAACATTTCCGTGTC
GCCCTTATTCCCTTTTTTGCGGCATTTTGCCTTCCTGTTTTTGCTCACCCAGAAACGCTGGTGAAAGTAA
AAGATGCTGAAGATCAGTTGGGTGCACGAGTGGGTTACATCGAACTGGATCTCAACAGCGGTAAGATCCT
TGAGAGTTTTCGCCCCGAAGAACGTTTTCCAATGATGAGCACTTTTAAAGTTCTGCTATGTGGCGCGGTA
TTATCCCGTATTGACGCCGGGCAAGAGCAACTCGGTCGCCGCATACACTATTCTCAGAATGACTTGGTTG
AGTACTCACCAGTCACAGAAAAGCATCTTACGGATGGCATGACAGTAAGAGAATTATGCAGTGCTGCCAT
AACCATGAGTGATAACACTGCGGCCAACTTACTTCTGACAACGATCGGAGGACCGAAGGAGCTAACCGCT
TTTTTGCACAACATGGGGGATCATGTAACTCGCCTTGATCGTTGGGAACCGGAGCTGAATGAAGCCATAC
CAAACGACGAGCGTGACACCACGATGCCTGTAGCAATGGCAACAACGTTGCGCAAACTATTAACTGGCGA
ACTACTTACTCTAGCTTCCCGGCAACAATTAATAGACTGGATGGAGGCGGATAAAGTTGCAGGACCACTT
CTGCGCTCGGCCCTTCCGGCTGGCTGGTTTATTGCTGATAAATCTGGAGCCGGTGAGCGTGGGTCTCGCG
GTATCATTGCAGCACTGGGGCCAGATGGTAAGCCCTCCCGTATCGTAGTTATCTACACGACGGGGAGTCA
GGCAACTATGGATGAACGAAATAGACAGATCGCTGAGATAGGTGCCTCACTGATTAAGCATTGGTAACTG
TCAGACCAAGTTTACTCATATATACTTTAGATTGATTTAAAACTTCATTTTTAATTTAAAAGGATCTAGG
TGAAGATCCTTTTTGATAATCTCATGACCAAAATCCCTTAACGTGAGTTTTCGTTCCACTGAGCGTCAGA
CCCCGTAGAAAAGATCAAAGGATCTTCTTGAGATCCTTTTTTTCTGCGCGTAATCTGCTGCTTGCAAACA
AAAAAACCACCGCTACCAGCGGTGGTTTGTTTGCCGGATCAAGAGCTACCAACTCTTTTTCCGAAGGTAA
CTGGCTTCAGCAGAGCGCAGATACCAAATACTGTTCTTCTAGTGTAGCCGTAGTTAGGCCACCACTTCAA
GAACTCTGTAGCACCGCCTACATACCTCGCTCTGCTAATCCTGTTACCAGTGGCTGCTGCCAGTGGCGAT
AAGTCGTGTCTTACCGGGTTGGACTCAAGACGATAGTTACCGGATAAGGCGCAGCGGTCGGGCTGAACGG
GGGGTTCGTGCACACAGCCCAGCTTGGAGCGAACGACCTACACCGAACTGAGATACCTACAGCGTGAGCT
ATGAGAAAGCGCCACGCTTCCCGAAGGGAGAAAGGCGGACAGGTATCCGGTAAGCGGCAGGGTCGGAACA
GGAGAGCGCACGAGGGAGCTTCCAGGGGGAAACGCCTGGTATCTTTATAGTCCTGTCGGGTTTCGCCACC
TCTGACTTGAGCGTCGATTTTTGTGATGCTCGTCAGGGGGGCGGAGCCTATGGAAAAACGCCAGCAACGC
GGCCTTTTTACGGTTCCTGGCCTTTTGCTGGCCTTTTGCTCACATGTTCTTTCCTGCGTTATCCCCTGAT
TCTGTGGATAACCGTATTACCGCCTTTGAGTGAGCTGATACCGCTCGCCGCAGCCGAACGACCGAGCGCA
GCGAGTCAGTGAGCGAGGAAGCGGAAGAGCGCCCAATACGCAAACCGCCTCTCCCCGCGCGTTGGCCGAT
TCATTAATGCAGCTGGCACGACAGGTTTCCCGACTGGAAAGCGGGCAGTGAGCGCAACGCAATTAATGTG
AGTTAGCTCACTCATTAGGCACCCCAGGCTTTACACTTTATGCTTCCGGCTCGTATGTTGTGTGGAATTG
TGAGCGGATAACAATTTCACACAGGAAACAGCTATGACCATGATTACGCCAAGCGCGCAATTAACCCTCA
CTAAAGGGAACAAAAGCTGGAGCTGCAAGCTTAATGTAGTCTTATGCAATACTCTTGTAGTCTTGCAACA
TGGTAACGATGAGTTAGCAACATGCCTTACAAGGAGAGAAAAAGCACCGTGCATGCCGATTGGTGGAAGT
AAGGTGGTACGATCGTGCCTTATTAGGAAGGCAACAGACGGGTCTGACATGGATTGGACGAACCACTGAA
TTGCCGCATTGCAGAGATATTGTATTTAAGTGCCTAGCTCGATACATAAACGGGTCTCTCTGGTTAGACC
AGATCTGAGCCTGGGAGCTCTCTGGCTAACTAGGGAACCCACTGCTTAAGCCTCAATAAAGCTTGCCTTG
AGTGCTTCAAGTAGTGTGTGCCCGTCTGTTGTGTGACTCTGGTAACTAGAGATCCCTCAGACCCTTTTAG
TCAGTGTGGAAAATCTCTAGCAGTGGCGCCCGAACAGGGACTTGAAAGCGAAAGGGAAACCAGAGGAGCT
CTCTCGACGCAGGACTCGGCTTGCTGAAGCGCGCACGGCAAGAGGCGAGGGGCGGCGACTGGTGAGTACG
CCAAAAATTTTGACTAGCGGAGGCTAGAAGGAGAGAGATGGGTGCGAGAGCGTCAGTATTAAGCGGGGGA
GAATTAGATCGCGATGGGAAAAAATTCGGTTAAGGCCAGGGGGAAAGAAAAAATATAAATTAAAACATAT
AGTATGGGCAAGCAGGGAGCTAGAACGATTCGCAGTTAATCCTGGCCTGTTAGAAACATCAGAAGGCTGT
AGACAAATACTGGGACAGCTACAACCATCCCTTCAGACAGGATCAGAAGAACTTAGATCATTATATAATA
CAGTAGCAACCCTCTATTGTGTGCATCAAAGGATAGAGATAAAAGACACCAAGGAAGCTTTAGACAAGAT
AGAGGAAGAGCAAAACAAAAGTAAGACCACCGCACAGCAAGCGGCCGCTGATCTTCAGACCTGGAGGAGG
AGATATGAGGGACAATTGGAGAAGTGAATTATATAAATATAAAGTAGTAAAAATTGAACCATTAGGAGTA
GCACCCACCAAGGCAAAGAGAAGAGTGGTGCAGAGAGAAAAAAGAGCAGTGGGAATAGGAGCTTTGTTCC
TTGGGTTCTTGGGAGCAGCAGGAAGCACTATGGGCGCAGCGTCAATGACGCTGACGGTACAGGCCAGACA
ATTATTGTCTGGTATAGTGCAGCAGCAGAACAATTTGCTGAGGGCTATTGAGGCGCAACAGCATCTGTTG
CAACTCACAGTCTGGGGCATCAAGCAGCTCCAGGCAAGAATCCTGGCTGTGGAAAGATACCTAAAGGATC
AACAGCTCCTGGGGATTTGGGGTTGCTCTGGAAAACTCATTTGCACCACTGCTGTGCCTTGGAATGCTAG
TTGGAGTAATAAATCTCTGGAACAGATTTGGAATCACACGACCTGGATGGAGTGGGACAGAGAAATTAAC
AATTACACAAGCTTAATACACTCCTTAATTGAAGAATCGCAAAACCAGCAAGAAAAGAATGAACAAGAAT
TATTGGAATTAGATAAATGGGCAAGTTTGTGGAATTGGTTTAACATAACAAATTGGCTGTGGTATATAAA
ATTATTCATAATGATAGTAGGAGGCTTGGTAGGTTTAAGAATAGTTTTTGCTGTACTTTCTATAGTGAAT
AGAGTTAGGCAGGGATATTCACCATTATCGTTTCAGACCCA
Features (pLannotate 1.2.2; 32 found; start..end, strand, type, name):
    115..231     +  misc_feature   cPPT/CTS: central polypurine tract and central termination sequence of HIV-1
    265..285     +  protein_bind   attB4: mutant version of attB; core recombination site for the Gateway® BP reaction BP Clonase™
    285..1496    +  promoter       UbC promoter: human ubiquitin C promoter
   1500..1518    -  protein_bind   attB5 (fragment): mutant version of attB; core recombination site for the Gateway® BP reaction BP Clonase™
   1533..2303    +  CDS            miniTurbo: N-terminally truncated mutant of the E. coli biotin ligase BioID engineered for improved catalytic efficiency (Branon et al., 2018)
   2352..2376    +  protein_bind   attB1: mutant version of attB; recombination site for the Gateway® BP reaction BP Clonase™
   2382..3599    +  CDS            PHKG2: PHKG2_HUMAN - Experimental evidence at protein level: Swiss-Prot protein existence level 1. Catalytic subunit of the phosphorylase b kinase (PHK), which mediates the neural and hormonal regulation of glycogen breakdown (glycogenolysis) by phosphorylating and thereby activating glycogen phosphorylase. May regulate glycogeneolysis in the testis. In vitro, phosphorylates PYGM (By similarity). From Homo sapiens (Human).
   3604..3628    -  protein_bind   attB2: mutant version of attB; recombination site for the Gateway® BP reaction BP Clonase™
   3658..4246    +  misc_feature   WPRE: woodchuck hepatitis virus posttranscriptional regulatory element
   4260..4759    +  promoter       PGK promoter: mouse phosphoglycerate kinase 1 promoter
   4780..5379    +  CDS            PuroR: puromycin N-acetyltransferase; pac from Streptomyces alboniger; confers resistance to puromycin
   5447..5584    +  CDS            nef (fragment): NEF_HV1LA - Experimental evidence at protein level: Swiss-Prot protein existence level 1. Extracellular Nef protein targets CD4(+) T-lymphocytes for apoptosis by interacting with CXCR4 surface receptors. From Human immunodeficiency virus type 1 group M subtype B (isolate Lai) (HIV-1).
   5570..5750    +  LTR            5' LTR (truncated): truncated 5' long terminal repeat (LTR) from HIV-1
   5822..5943    +  polyA_signal   SV40 poly(A) signal: SV40 polyadenylation signal
   5983..6118    +  rep_origin     SV40 ori: SV40 origin of replication
   6139..6157    -  promoter       T7 promoter: promoter for bacteriophage T7 RNA polymerase
   6165..6320    +  CDS            lacZα (fragment): LacZα fragment of β-galactosidase; lacZ fragment
   6325..6753    +  rep_origin     f1 ori (sequence partly withheld): f1 bacteriophage origin of replication; arrow indicates direction of (+) strand synthesis
   6806..6910    +  promoter       AmpR promoter: bla
   6911..7771    +  CDS            AmpR: β-lactamase; bla; confers resistance to ampicillin, carbenicillin, and related antibiotics
   7942..8530    +  rep_origin     ori: high-copy-number ColE1/pMB1/pBR322/pUC origin of replication
   8713..8805    +  CDS            lacI (fragment): lac repressor; lacI; The lac repressor binds to the lac operator to inhibit transcription in E. coli. This inhibition can be relieved by adding lactose or isopropyl-β-D-thiogalactopyranoside (IPTG).
   8818..8839    +  protein_bind   CAP binding site: CAP binding activates transcription in the presence of cAMP. E. coli catabolite activator protein
   8854..8884    +  promoter       lac promoter: promoter for the E. coli lac operon
   8888..8910    +  protein_bind   lac operator (fragment): The lac repressor binds to the lac operator to inhibit transcription in E. coli. This inhibition can be relieved by adding lactose or isopropyl-β-D-thiogalactopyranoside (IPTG). lac repressor encoded by lacI
   8953..8971    +  promoter       T3 promoter: promoter for bacteriophage T3 RNA polymerase
   8999..9225    +  promoter       RSV promoter: Rous sarcoma virus enhancer/promoter
   9226..9406    +  LTR            5' LTR (truncated): truncated 5' long terminal repeat (LTR) from HIV-1
   9453..9578    +  misc_feature   HIV-1 Ψ: packaging signal of human immunodeficiency virus type 1
   9562..9925    +  CDS            HIV-1 gag (fragment): gag protein from human immunodeficiency virus 1; gag
  10071..10304   +  misc_feature   RRE: The Rev response element (RRE) of HIV-1 allows for Rev-dependent mRNA export from the nucleus to the cytoplasm.
  10681..96      +  CDS            Rev (fragment) (across the origin): human immunodeficiency virus 1 (HIV-1) Rev protein; rev; enhances nuclear export of unspliced and incompletely spliced viral mRNAs
