[The description below was written by a language model from this plasmid's Addgene catalogue record and pLannotate feature annotations shown in this document.]
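Description:
p663-UBC-miniTurbo-V5-PHKG2_IDG-K is a lentiviral mammalian expression clone built on the pDest663 Gateway destination backbone, carrying human PHKG2, the catalytic gamma subunit of phosphorylase b kinase, fused at its N-terminus to miniTurbo-V5. The annotated full sequence is about 10.7 kb. In bacteria it is maintained through a ColE1/pUC-type origin and ampicillin resistance (AmpR). The catalogue lists it as low copy even though that origin type is usually high copy. An f1 origin and remnants of lac and T3/T7 cloning-vector sequence are also present.

The viral portion has a third-generation layout. An RSV promoter drives a truncated HIV-1 5' LTR, followed by the Ψ packaging signal, a gag fragment, the Rev response element and the cPPT/CTS. A second truncated LTR sits downstream of the cargo, followed by an SV40 poly(A) signal and SV40 origin. Between these elements, multisite Gateway recombination left attB4, attB5, attB1 and attB2 scars that separate the human ubiquitin C promoter, the miniTurbo coding sequence and the PHKG2 open reading frame. The V5 epitope is stated in the catalogue but is not separately annotated in the feature table; it presumably lies in the short interval between miniTurbo and attB1. A WPRE follows the fusion gene to enhance transcript expression, and a mouse PGK promoter drives puromycin N-acetyltransferase for selection of transduced cells.

miniTurbo is an engineered, truncated E. coli biotin ligase that biotinylates nearby proteins, so the fusion labels the neighbours of PHKG2 for streptavidin capture and mass spectrometry. The plasmid was made within the Illuminating the Druggable Genome programme to map proximity networks of understudied kinases.
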