Addgene plasmid #158186: p663-UBC-miniTurbo-V5-PHKG2_IDG-K
Purpose: Gateway destination clone of PHKG2 (human) tagged with N-terminal miniTurbo-V5 for generating protein-proximity networks using proximity-dependent biotinylation proteomics
Depositing lab: Ben Major. Depositing organization: Washington University in Saint Louis.
Backbone
  Vector backbone: pDest663
  Backbone manufacturer: PEL
  Backbone size w/o insert (bp): 9019
  Vector type: Mammalian Expression, Lentiviral ; Gateway Destination
  Selectable markers: Puromycin
Growth in bacteria
  Bacterial resistance: Ampicillin, 100 μg/mL
  Growth temperature: 30°C
  Growth strain: NEB Stable
  Copy number: Low Copy
Gene/Insert
  Gene/Insert name: miniTurbo-V5-PHKG2 (alt name: PHKG2)
  Species: H. sapiens (human)
  Entrez Gene: PHKG2 (a.k.a. GSD9C)
  Promoter: Ubiquitin
  Tag / fusion protein: miniTurbo-V5 (N terminal on insert)
  Cloning method: Gateway Cloning
  Sequencing primers: 5′ GCCCGAAGGAATAGAAGAAGAA; 3′ CATAGCGTAAAAGGAGCAACA
Terms and licenses: Academic/Nonprofit Terms; Industry Terms: Not Available to Industry
Depositor comments: These plasmids were generated as part of the Illuminating the Druggable Genome (IDG) program sponsored by the NIH Common Fund. The goal of this program is to identify, gather, and distribute information and resources for proteins that currently are not well-studied yet belong to commonly drug-targeted protein families: protein kinases, non-olfactory G-protein coupled receptors (GPCRs), and ion channels. The IDG program is designed to develop fundamental research tools for understudied proteins, elucidate their function, and disseminate the IDG-related resources and data to the greater scientific community. These lentiviral gateway destination plasmids were generated, as part of the Kinase-Data and Resource Generating Center (DRGC), using the single fragment or multisite gateway cloning technology. They were used for generating proteomics-based protein-interaction and protein-proximity networks that can be accessed through the kinase-DRGC website https://darkkinome.org/. Each plasmid has either an N- or C-terminal fusion protein (Flag/ V5/V5-miniTurbo/V5-TurboID/miniTurbo-V5/TurboID-V5) tagged understudied kinase driven under either a CMV or Ubiquitin (UBC) promoter. All inserts in the pENTR plasmids used to generate the deposited destination plasmids were end-sequenced and insert size validated prior to multi-site gateway cloning. The combined insert size of the single fragment or three fragment destination plasmids were confirmed by restriction digestion (BsrGI, and EcoRV for pDest667; BsrGI, EcoRV, and BstZ17I for pDest663; and BsrGI for pHAGE) and all plasmids were partially sequenced to ensure in-frame ORFs and fusion tags.
How to cite: p663-UBC-miniTurbo-V5-PHKG2_IDG-K was a gift from Ben Major (Addgene plasmid # 158186 ; http://n2t.net/addgene:158186 ; RRID:Addgene_158186)
