>Addgene plasmid #158186 | p663-UBC-miniTurbo-V5-PHKG2_IDG-K | depositor partial sequence | sequence record 305595 | MiniTurbo region sequencing result
GTTTTGTGAGTTTTTTAGGCACCTTTTGAAATGTAATCATTTGGGTCAATATGTAATTTTCAGTGTTAGA
CTAGTAAATTGTCCGCTAAATTCTGGCCGTTTTTGGCTTTTTTGTTAGACGGCCAACTTTTGTATACAAA
GTGGGCCACCATGGGAATCCCGCTGCTGAACGCTAAACAGATTCTGGGACAGCTGGACGGCGGGAGCGTG
GCAGTCCTGCCTGTGGTCGACTCCACCAATCAGTACCTGCTGGATCGAATCGGCGAGCTGAAGAGTGGGG
ATGCTTGCATTGCAGAATATCAGCAGGCAGGGAGAGGAAGCAGAGGGAGGAAATGGTTCTCTCCTTTTGG
AGCTAACCTGTACCTGAGTATGTTTTGGCGCCTGAAGCGGGGACCAGCAGCAATCGGCCTGGGCCCGGTC
ATCGGAATTGTCATGGCAGAAGCGCTGCGAAAGCTGGGAGCAGACAAGGTGCGAGTCAAATGGCCCAATG
ACCTGTATCTGCAGGATAGAAAGCTGGCAGGCATCCTGGTGGAGCTGGCCGGAATAACAGGCGATGCTGC
ACAGATCGTCATTGGCGCCGGGATTAACGTGGCTATGAGGCGCGTGGAGGAAAGCGTGGTCAATCAGGGC
TGGATCACACTGCAGGAAGCAGGGATTAACCTGGACAGGAATACTCTGGCCGCTATGCTGATCCGAGAGC
TGCGGGCAGCCCTGGAACTGTTCGAGCAGGAAGGCCTGGCTCCATATCTGTCACGGTGGGAGAAGCTGGA
TAACTTCATCAATAGACCCGTGAAGCTGATCATTGGGGACAAAGAGATTTTCGGGATTAGCCGGGGGATT
GATAAACAGGGAGCCCTGCTGCTGGAACAGGACGGAGTTATCAAACCCTGG
