>Addgene plasmid #158186 | p663-UBC-miniTurbo-V5-PHKG2_IDG-K | depositor partial sequence | sequence record 305596 | PHKG2 region sequencing result
TGATAAACAGGGAGCCCTGCTGCTGGAACAGGACGGAGTTATCAAACCCTGGATGGGCGGAGAAATCAGT
CTGCGGTCTGCCGAAAAGGCTAGCGGCAAGCCCATCCCCAACCCCCTGCTGGGCCTGGACAGCACCACAA
GTTTGTACAAAAAAGCAGGCTCCACCATGACGCTGGACGTGGGGCCGGAGGATGAGCTGCCCGACTGGGC
CGCCGCCAAAGAGTTTTACCAGAAGTACGACCCTAAGGACGTCATCGGCAGAGGAGTGAGCTCTGTGGTC
CGCCGTTGTGTTCATCGAGCTACTGGCCACGAGTTTGCGGTGAAGATTATGGAAGTGACAGCTGAGCGGC
TGAGTCCTGAGCAGCTGGAGGAGGTGCGGGAAGCCACACGGCGAGAGACACACATCCTTCGCCAGGTCGC
CGGCCACCCCCACATCATCACCCTCATCGATTCCTACGAGTCTTCTAGCTTCATGTTCCTGGTGTTTGAC
CTGATGCGGAAGGGAGAGCTGTTTGACTATCTCACAGAGAAGGTGGCCCTCTCTGAAAAGGAAACCAGGT
CCATCATGCGGTCTCTGCTGGAAGCAGTGAGCTTTCTCCATGCCAACAACATTGTGCATCGAGATCTGAA
GCCCGAGAATATTCTCCTAGATGACAATATGCAGATCCGACTTTCAGATTTCGGGTTCTCCTGCCACTTG
GAACCTGGCGAGAAGCTTCGAGAGTTGTGTGGGACCCCAGGGTATCTAGCGCCAGAGATCCTTAAATGCT
CCATGGATGAAACCCACCCAGGCTATGGCAAGGAGGTCGACCTCTGGGCCTGTGGGGTGATCTTGTTCAC
ACTCCTGG
